Addgene plasmid #169398: pmCellFree_KA1_SARS-COV-2_ORF10
Purpose: Cell-free/mammalian expression vector for SARS-COV-2 virus ORF10 with N-term eGFP
Depositing lab: Kirill Alexandrov. Depositing organization: Queensland University of Technology.
Backbone
  Vector backbone: pmCellFree_KA1
  Vector type: Cell-free expression vector
Growth in bacteria
  Bacterial resistance: Ampicillin, 100 μg/mL
  Growth temperature: 37°C
  Growth strain: DH5alpha
  Copy number: High Copy
Gene/Insert
  Gene/Insert name: SARS-COV-2 _ORF10
  Species: SARS-Cov2
  Entrez Gene: ORF10 (a.k.a. GU280_gp11)
  Promoter: T7- CMV/CAG
  Tag / fusion protein: His and eGFP (N terminal on insert)
  Cloning method: Gateway Cloning
  Sequencing primers: 5′ NA
Terms and licenses: Academic/Nonprofit Terms; Industry Terms: Not Available to Industry
How to cite: pmCellFree_KA1_SARS-COV-2_ORF10 was a gift from Kirill Alexandrov (Addgene plasmid # 169398 ; http://n2t.net/addgene:169398 ; RRID:Addgene_169398)
