[The description below was written by a language model from this plasmid's Addgene catalogue record and pLannotate feature annotations shown in this document.]
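Description:
pmCellFree_KA1_SARS-COV-2_ORF10 is a roughly 6.1 kb multi-host expression plasmid built on the pmCellFree_KA1 backbone, catalogued as a cell-free expression vector that also works in mammalian cells. It is maintained in E. coli at high copy through a ColE1/pUC-type origin and selected with ampicillin via the β-lactamase gene.

The payload is the SARS-CoV-2 accessory gene ORF10, introduced by Gateway cloning and therefore sitting in the short interval between the attB1 and attB2 sites; the automated annotation does not label the ORF itself. Upstream of attB1 lies EGFP, giving the N-terminal fluorescent fusion described in the catalogue entry. The catalogue lists the His tag as N-terminal along with eGFP, but the only His feature detected in the table is a fragment located just downstream of attB2, so the tag's position and whether it is in frame with the insert cannot be settled from the record.

Expression is driven by stacked promoters. A CAG-type unit (CMV enhancer, chicken β-actin promoter and chimeric intron fragments) supports RNA polymerase II transcription in mammalian cells, ended by a rabbit β-globin poly(A) signal. A T7 promoter placed just before the coding region, paired with a T7 terminator, allows T7 polymerase-driven transcription for in vitro translation systems.

The cassette is flanked by baculovirus recombination regions (lef2/ORF603 and ORF1629), elements normally used to transfer a cassette into a baculoviral genome for insect-cell expression, and a single loxP site follows them; the record does not describe a use for either. The construct is suited to producing and tracking fluorescent ORF10, for example for localisation or interaction studies.
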