Features (pLannotate 1.2.2; 20 found; start..end, strand, type, name):
      4..39      +  CDS            lef2 (fragment): baculovirus late expression factor 2
    181..1008    +  misc_recomb    baculovirus recombination region (lef2/ORF603): contains ORF603 and part of lef2
   1020..1078    +  misc_recomb    baculovirus recombination region (ORF603) (fragment): contains ORF603 and part of lef2
   1140..1443    +  enhancer       CMV enhancer: human cytomegalovirus immediate early enhancer
   1449..1726    +  promoter       chicken β-actin promoter: No description available
   1727..1862    +  intron         hybrid intron (fragment): hybrid between chicken β-actin (CBA) and minute virus of mice (MMV) introns (Gray et al., 2011)
   1951..2081    +  intron         chimeric intron (fragment): chimera between introns from chicken β-actin and rabbit β-globin
   2147..2165    +  promoter       T7 promoter: promoter for bacteriophage T7 RNA polymerase
   2339..3049    +  CDS            EGFP: EGFP is a basic (constitutively fluorescent) green fluorescent protein published in 1996, derived from Aequorea victoria. It is reported to be a rapidly-maturing weak dimer with moderate acid sensitivity.
   3074..3098    +  protein_bind   attB1: mutant version of attB; recombination site for the Gateway® BP reaction BP Clonase™
   3216..3240    -  protein_bind   attB2: mutant version of attB; recombination site for the Gateway® BP reaction BP Clonase™
   3275..3292    +  CDS            7xHis (fragment): 6xHis affinity tag
   3304..3372    +  CDS            HBB (fragment): HBB_PONPY - Experimental evidence at transcript level: Swiss-Prot protein existence level 2. Involved in oxygen transport from the lung to the various peripheral tissues. From Pongo pygmaeus (Bornean orangutan).
   3447..3502    +  polyA_signal   β-globin poly(A) signal: rabbit β-globin polyadenylation signal (Gil and Proudfoot, 1987)
   3590..3637    +  terminator     T7 terminator: transcription terminator for bacteriophage T7 RNA polymerase
   3650..4355    +  misc_recomb    baculovirus recombination region (ORF1629): contains part of ORF1629
   4364..4397    +  protein_bind   loxP: Cre-mediated recombination occurs in the 8-bp core sequence (GCATACAT). Cre recombinase
   4565..5152    -  rep_origin     ori: high-copy-number ColE1/pMB1/pBR322/pUC origin of replication
   5165..6025    -  CDS            AmpR: β-lactamase; bla; confers resistance to ampicillin, carbenicillin, and related antibiotics
   6026..6077    -  promoter       AmpR promoter (fragment): bla
>Addgene plasmid #169398 | pmCellFree_KA1_SARS-COV-2_ORF10 | addgene full sequence | sequence record 336872 | Addgene NGS Result
TCCTGCATCTTTTAATCAAATCCCAAGATGTGTATAAACGCGCCGGTATGTACAGGAAGAGGTTTATACT
AAACTGTTACATTGCAAACGTGGTTTCGTGTGCCAAGTGTGAAAACCGATGTTTAATCAAGGCTCTGACG
CATTTCTACAACCACGACTCCAAGTGTGTGGGTGAAGTCATGCATCTTTTAATCAAATCCCAAGATGTGT
ATAAACCACCAAACTGCCAAAAAATGAAAACTGTCGACAAGCTCTGTCCGTTTGCTGGCAACTGCAAGGG
TCTCAATCCTATTTGTAATTATTGAATAATAAAACAATTATAAATGTCAAATTTGTTTTTTATTAACGAT
ACAAACCAAACGCAACAAGAACATTTGTAGTATTATCTATAATTGAAAACGCGTAGTTATAATCGCTGAG
GTAATATTTAAAATCATTTTCAAATGATTCACAGTTAATTTGCGACAATATAATTTTATTTTCACATAAA
CTAGACGCCTTGTCGTCTTCTTCTTCGTATTCCTTCTCTTTTTCATTTTTCTCTTCATAAAAATTAACAT
AGTTATTATCGTATCCATATATGTATCTATCGTATAGAGTAAATTTTTTGTTGTCATAAATATATATGTC
TTTTTTAATGGGGTGTATAGTACCGCTGCGCATAGTTTTTCTGTAATTTACAACAGTGCTATTTTCTGGT
AGTTCTTCGGAGTGTGTTGCTTTAATTATTAAATTTATATAATCAATGAATTTGGGATCGTCGGTTTTGT
ACAATATGTTGCCGGCATAGTACGCAGCTTCTTCTAGTTCAATTACACCATTTTTTAGCAGCACCGGATT
AACATAACTTTCCAAAATGTTGTACGAACCGTTAAACAAAAACAGTTCACCTCCCTTTTCTATACTATTG
TCTGCGAGCAGTTGTTTGTTGTTAAAAATAACAGCCATTGTAATGAGACGCACAAACTAATATCACAAAC
TGGAAATGTCTATCAATATATAGTTGCTGATGGCCGGCCGTAATGAGACGCACAAACTAATATCACAAAC
TGGAAATGTCTATCAATATATAGTTGCTCTAGTTATTAATAGTAATCAATTACGGGGTCATTAGTTCATA
GCCCATATATGGAGTTCCGCGTTACATAACTTACGGTAAATGGCCCGCCTGGCTGACCGCCCAACGACCC
CCGCCCATTGACGTCAATAATGACGTATGTTCCCATAGTAACGCCAATAGGGACTTTCCATTGACGTCAA
TGGGTGGAGTATTTACGGTAAACTGCCCACTTGGCAGTACATCAAGTGTATCATATGCCAAGTACGCCCC
CTATTGACGTCAATGACGGTAAATGGCCCGCCTGGCATTATGCCCAGTACATGACCTTATGGGACTTTCC
TACTTGGCAGTACATCTACGTATTAGTCATCGCTATTACCATGCATGGTCGAGGTGAGCCCCACGTTCTG
CTTCACTCTCCCCATCTCCCCCCCCTCCCCACCCCCAATTTTGTATTTATTTATTTTTTAATTATTTTGT
GCAGCGATGGGGGCGGGGGGGGGGGGGGGGCGCGCGCCGGGGGGGGGGGGGGGGGGSGGGGGGSGGGGSG
GGGSGAGGCGGAGAGGTGCGGCGGCAGCCAATCAGAGCGGCGCGCTCCGAAAGTTTCCTTTTATGGCGAG
GCGGCGGCGGCGGCGGCCCTATAAAAAGCGAAGCGCGCGGCGGGCGGGAGTCGCTGCGCGCTGCCTTCGC
CCCGTGCCCCGCTCCGCCGCCGCCTCGCGCCGCCCGCCCCGGCTCTGACTGACCGCGTTACTCCCACAGG
TGAGCGGGCGGGACGGCCCTTCTCCTTCGGGCTGTAATTAGCGCTTGGTTTAATGACGGCTTGTTTCTTT
TCTGTGGCTGCGTGAAAGCCTTGAGGGGCTCCGGGAGGGCCCTTTGTGCGGGGGGAGCGGCTCGGGGCTG
TCCGCGGGGGGACGGCTGCCTTCGGGGGGGACGGGGCAGGGCGGGGTTCGGCTTCTGGCGTGTGACCGGC
GGCTCTAGAGCCTCTGCTAACCATGTTCATGCCTTCTTCTTTTTCCTACAGCTCCTGGGCAACGTGCTGG
TTATTGTGCTGTCTCATCATTTTGGCAAAGAATTGGATCGGACGTCTAATACGACTCACTATAGGGACAT
CTTAAGTTTATTTTATTTTATTTTATTTTATTTTATTTTATTTTATTTTATTTTATTTTATTTTATTTAA
CCATGACAGTAATGTATAAAGTCTGTAAAGACATTAAACACGTAAGTGAAACCATGGGCACCTCTGGTCA
CCACCATCACCACCATCACCACGGCACAAGCAAGGGCGAGGAGCTGTTCACCGGGGTGGTGCCCATCCTG
GTCGAGTTGGACGGCGACGTAAACGGCCACAAGTTCAGCGTGTCCGGCGAGGGCGAGGGCGATGCCACCT
ACGGCAAGCTGACCCTGAAGTTCATCTGCACCACCGGCAAGCTGCCCGTGCCCTGGCCCACCCTCGTGAC
CACCCTGACCTACGGCGTGCAGTGCTTCAGCCGCTACCCCGACCACATGAAGCAGCACGACTTCTTCAAG
TCCGCCATGCCCGAAGGCTACGTCCAGGAGCGCACCATCTTCTTCAAGGACGACGGCAACTACAAGACCC
GCGCCGAGGTGAAGTTCGAGGGCGACACCCTGGTGAACCGCATCGAGCTGAAGGGCATCGACTTCAAGGA
GGACGGCAACATCCTGGGGCACAAGCTGGAGTACAACTACAACAGCCACAACGTCTATATCATGGCCGAC
AAGCAGAAGAACGGCATCAAGGTGAACTTCAAGATCCGCCACAACATCGAGGACGGCAGCGTGCAGCTCG
CCGACCACTACCAGCAGAACACCCCCATCGGCGACGGCCCCGTGCTGCTGCCCGACAACCACTACCTGAG
CACCCAGTCCGCCCTGAGCAAAGACCCCAACGAGAAGCGCGATCACATGGTCCTGCTGGAGTTCGTGACC
GCCGCCGGGATCACTCTCGGCATGGACGAGCTATACAAGCTGGAGGTGCTCTTCCAGGGTCCGACAAGTT
TGTACAAAAAAGCAGGCTTAATGGGTTATATCAACGTTTTCGCTTTTCCATTTACAATTTACTCTTTGTT
GCTGTGTAGAATGAATTCTAGAAATTACATCGCTCAAGTTGATGTTGTTAATTTTAACTTGACCAACCCA
GCTTTCTTGTACAAAGTGGTGTAAGCGGCCGCCAGCTTTCTAGACCAGTTTAAACATCACCATCACCATC
ACTAAGTGATTAACCTCAGGTGCAGGCTGCCTATCAGAAGGTGGTGGCTGGTGTGGCCAATGCCCTGGCT
CACAAATACCACTGAGATCGATCTTTTTCCCTCTGCCAAAAATTATGGGGACATCATGAAGCCCCTTGAG
CATCTGACTTCTGGCTAATAAAGGAAATTTATTTTCATTGCAATAGTGTGTTGGAATTTTTTGTGTCTCT
CACTCGGAAGGACATATGGGAGGGCAAATCATTTAAAACATCAGAATGAGTATTTGGTTTAGAGTTTGGC
AACATATGCCCATATGTAACTAGCATAACCCCTTGGGGCCTCTAAACGGGTCTTGAGGGGTTTTTTGCTG
AAAGCATGCGGAGGAAATTCTCCTTGAAGTTTCCCTGGTGTTCAAAGTAAAGGAGTTTGCACCAGACGCA
CCTCTGTTCACTGGTCCGGCGTATTAAAACACGATACATTGTTATTAGTACATTTATTAAGCGCTAGATT
CTGTGCGTTGTTGATTTACAGACAATTGTTGTACGTATTTTAATAATTCATTAAATTTATAATCTTTAGG
GTGGTATGTTAGAGCGAAAATCAAATGATTTTCAGCGTCTTTATATCTGAATTTAAATATTAAATCCTCA
ATAGATTTGTAAAATAGGTTTCGATTAGTTTCAAACAAGGGTTGTTTTTCCGAACCGATGGCTGGACTAT
CTAATGGATTTTCGCTCAACGCCACAAAACTTGCCAAATCTTGTAGCAGCAATCTAGCTTTGTCGATATT
CGTTTGTGTTTTGTTTTGTAATAAAGGTTCGACGTCGTTCAAAATATTATGCGCTTTTGTATTTCTTTCA
TCACTGTCGTTAGTGTACAATTGACTCGACGTAAACACGTTAAATAGAGCTTGGACATATTTAACATCGG
GCGTGTTAGCTTTATTAGGCCGATTATCGTCGTCGTCCCAACCCTCGTCGTTAGAAGTTGCTTCCGAAGA
CGATTTTGCCATAGCCACACGACGCCTATTAATTGTGTCGGCTAACACGTCCGCGATCAAATTTGTAGTT
GAGCTTTTTGGAATTGCGATCGCATAACTTCGTATAGCATACATTATACGAAGTTATAAGCTCGGAACGC
TGCGCTCGGTCGTTCGGCTGCGGCGAGCGGTATCAGCTCACTCAAAGGCGGTAATACGGTTATCCACAGA
ATCAGGGGATAACGCAGGAAAGAACATGTGAGCAAAAGGCCAGCAAAAGGCCAGGAACCGTAAAAAGGCC
GCGTTGCTGGCGTTTTTCCATAGGCTCCGCCCCCTGACGAGCATCACAAAAATCGACGCTCAAGTCAGAG
GTGGCGAAACCCGACAGGACTATAAAGATACCAGGCGTTTCCCCCTGGAAGCTCCCTCGTGCGCTCTCCT
GTTCCGACCCTGCCGCTTACCGGATACCTGTCCGCCTTTCTCCCTTCGGGAAGCGTGGCGCTTTCTCATA
GCTCACGCTGTAGGTATCTCAGTTCGGTGTAGGTCGTTCGCTCCAAGCTGGGCTGTGTGCACGAACCCCC
CGTTCAGCCCGACCGCTGCGCCTTATCCGGTAACTATCGTCTTGAGTCCAACCCGGTAAGACACGACTTA
TCGCCACTGGCAGCAGCCACTGGTAACAGGATTAGCAGAGCGAGGTATGTAGGCGGTGCTACAGAGTTCT
TGAAGTGGTGGCCTAACTACGGCTACACTAGAAGAACAGTATTTGGTATCTGCGCTCTGCTGAAGCCAGT
TACCTTCGGAAAAAGAGTTGGTAGCTCTTGATCCGGCAAACAAACCACCGCTGGTAGCGGTGGTTTTTTT
GTTTGCAAGCAGCAGATTACGCGCAGAAAAAAAGGATCTCAAGAAGATCCTTTGTTACCAATGCTTAATC
AGTGAGGCACCTATCTCAGCGATCTGTCTATTTCGTTCATCCATAGTTGCCTGACTCCCCGTCGTGTAGA
TAACTACGATACGGGAGGGCTTACCATCTGGCCCCAGTGCTGCAATGATACCGCGAGACCCACGCTCACC
GGCTCCAGATTTATCAGCAATAAACCAGCCAGCCGGAAGGGCCGAGCGCAGAAGTGGTCCTGCAACTTTA
TCCGCCTCCATCCAGTCTATTAATTGTTGCCGGGAAGCTAGAGTAAGTAGTTCGCCAGTTAATAGTTTGC
GCAACGTTGTTGCCATTGCTACAGGCATCGTGGTGTCACGCTCGTCGTTTGGTATGGCTTCATTCAGCTC
CGGTTCCCAACGATCAAGGCGAGTTACATGATCCCCCATGTTGTGCAAAAAAGCGGTTAGCTCCTTCGGT
CCTCCGATCGTTGTCAGAAGTAAGTTGGCCGCAGTGTTATCACTCATGGTTATGGCAGCACTGCATAATT
CTCTTACTGTCATGCCATCCGTAAGATGCTTTTCTGTGACTGGTGAGTACTCAACCAAGTCATTCTGAGA
ATAGTGTATGCGGCGACCGAGTTGCTCTTGCCCGGCGTCAATACGGGATAATACCGCGCCACATAGCAGA
ACTTTAAAAGTGCTCATCATTGGAAAACGTTCTTCGGGGCGAAAACTCTCAAGGATCTTACCGCTGTTGA
GATCCAGTTCGATGTAACCCACTCGTGCACCCAACTGATCTTCAGCATCTTTTACTTTCACCAGCGTTTC
TGGGTGAGCAAAAACAGGAAGGCAAAATGCCGCAAAAAAGGGAATAAGGGCGACACGGAAATGTTGAATA
CTCATACTCTTCCTTTTTCAATATTATTGAAGCATTTATCAGGGTTATTGTCTCATGTCCGCGCGTT
